[The description below was written by a language model from this plasmid's Addgene catalogue record.]
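Description:
pEG607 is a C. elegans expression plasmid built on the pCG150 backbone, a Gateway destination vector that carries an unc-119 rescuing fragment. In bacteria it is maintained under ampicillin selection; the record gives no information on copy number or the origin of replication. In worms, the unc-119 fragment serves as the transformation marker, since rescue of the uncoordinated phenotype in unc-119 mutant animals identifies transgenic lines.

The payload is a mex-5 transgene under its own regulatory sequences, summarised by the alternate name mex-5 prom::GFP/TEV/FLAG::MEX-5::mex-5 3'UTR. It was assembled by a three-way Gateway LR reaction from three entry clones: a 4.4 kb mex-5 promoter fragment, an N-terminal tag module consisting of GFP, a TEV protease cleavage site and a 3xFLAG epitope, and a MEX-5 genomic fragment running from the start ATG through 648 bp of 3'UTR. The native promoter and 3'UTR are intended to reproduce endogenous expression. GFP allows live imaging of the fusion protein, and the FLAG epitope with the TEV site provides handles for detection or affinity purification and tag removal.

According to the depositor's comments, the GFP::MEX-5 constructs retain the wild-type sequence of exon 2, unlike the sister Dendra::MEX-5 constructs in which exon 2 was recoded for RNAi resistance. The comments note that mutant versions were made within this series, but the record lists no mutation for pEG607. The associated study examined how the MEX-5 gradient is regulated by a spatially segregated kinase/phosphatase cycle, so this plasmid is suited to generating transgenic worms for visualising MEX-5 localisation and dynamics.
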