Addgene plasmid #40193: pEG607
Depositing lab: Geraldine Seydoux. Depositing organization: Johns Hopkins University and School of Medicine. Publication: Regulation of the MEX-5 gradient by a spatially segregated kinase/phosphatase cycle. Griffin EE, Odde DJ, Seydoux G. Cell. 2011 Sep 16;146(6):955-68. 10.1016/j.cell.2011.08.012 PubMed 21925318.
Backbone
  Vector backbone: pCG150
  Backbone manufacturer: Addgene plasmid 17247
  Backbone size w/o insert (bp): 6351
  Modifications to backbone: See comment below
  Vector type: Worm Expression
  Selectable markers: unc-119 rescuing fragment
Growth in bacteria
  Bacterial resistance: Ampicillin, 100 μg/mL
  Growth temperature: 37°C
  Growth strain: DH5alpha
  Copy number: Unknown
Gene/Insert
  Gene/Insert name: Mex-5
  Species: C. elegans (nematode)
  GenBank ID: NM_070165.4 NP_502566.1
  Entrez Gene: mex-5 (a.k.a. CELE_W02A2.7)
  Promoter: 4.4 kb mex-5 promoter fragment
  Tag / fusion protein: GFP (N terminal on backbone); TEV protease cleavage site (N terminal on backbone); 3xFLAG (DYKDHDGDYKDHDIDYKDDDDK) (N terminal on backbone)
  Cloning method: Gateway Cloning
  Sequencing primers: 5′ GFP-F
Terms and licenses: Academic/Nonprofit Terms; Industry Terms: Not Available to Industry
Depositor comments: Dendra::MEX-5 constructs were constructed as follows. A 4.4 kb mex-5 promoter fragment based on Tenlen et al. (2008) was cloned into pDONRP4P1R (Invitrogen). Dendra2/TEV/S-peptide (Gallo et al., 2010) was cloned into pDONR201. A MEX-5 genomic fragment from the start ATG through 648 bp of 3'UTR was cloned into pDONRP2RP3. Exon 2 of mex-5 was recoded to be RNAi-resistant (Gen- Script) so as to allow depletion of endogenous MEX-5/6 without depletion of the transgene. These constructs were assembled into pCG150 using three-way Gateway system (LR reaction) (Invitrogen) (Merritt et al., 2008). Mutations were made by recombinant PCR and all inserts were sequenced verified. GFP::MEX-5 transgenes were constructed in the same way as Dendra::MEX-5 constructs except a pDONR201-GFP/TEV/FLAG entry clone was used and wild-type sequence of MEX-5 exon 2 was used. Alternate plasmid name: mex-5 prom::GFP/TEV/FLAG::MEX-5::mex-5 3'UTR
How to cite: pEG607 was a gift from Geraldine Seydoux (Addgene plasmid # 40193 ; http://n2t.net/addgene:40193 ; RRID:Addgene_40193)
