>Addgene plasmid #40193 | pEG607 | addgene partial sequence | sequence record 53590 | GFP-F 5'-GGTCCTTCTTGAGTTTGTAAC-3'
ATGCCCGGGGGATCGGTGGAGCTCCACCGGTGGCGGCCGCTCTAGAGAGAATCTTTATTTTCAGGGCGCC
GCCAAATTCGCCATGGACTACAAAGACCATGACGGTGATTATAAAGATCATGACATCGATTACAAGGATG
ACGATGACAAGCTTGCGGCCGCGAATTCATCGATAGATCTGATATCGGTACCGTACCCAGCTTTCTTGTA
CAAAGTGGAGATGAAAGCGGCATCAAATAGTGTCTCGTCGGCCGGAGGATCAGTGTCACCTACGACAACC
CAGCCACCACTACCACCAGGGCAGTCGTCACATCCTCAAATCTACGATCAACAGGTATTCACAATCAACA
AATGTTGATAATATTACAGTTATATTTTTCAGATGCAGTACTACTTCGCGGCTGCCATGCCGAACCAGCC
AATGGCGACGTATGCGGCACAAAATGGATCTTCTCAACAGTACGCCCCAGCGGCTCCATATTATCAAGAT
GCCAACGGACAGTATGTGCAGGTTCCCGCGAACGGATCAATGGCTCCTCAACAGCACATGATGGTTTCTG
GTCAACCGTATCTCTATATGGCTCAACCACAACAAGGAGCTCAGCAAGTCATGCAGTCAGGACAACCACA
GCTCATCTATTATCAACAATCAATGGCTCCACAAGCGGCTCCAATGTACTTCCATCCTATGCAAGCCGCA
CCGATGCTTCCAGAACAAATGGGTGTGATGCCACATACGCAGCCGGCAATTCCACCTCAACAACAGCCAA
GACAAGTGGGAGTGGAGATTAGTAGCACACGCACAGCTC
